>Addgene plasmid #212386 | pTwist-SARS-CoV-2 Spike-deltaC18 R683G (GGC) | addgene full sequence | sequence record 433142 | Addgene NGS Result
ATGTTTGTGTTCCTCGTTCTCCTGCCCCTCGTTTCTTCCCAATGCGTGAACCTCACAACTAGAACGCAGC
TCCCACCCGCTTACACGAACTCTTTTACTCGTGGAGTATACTATCCCGATAAAGTCTTTAGGTCCAGTGT
CCTTCATTCTACTCAAGACCTTTTCCTGCCATTCTTCTCAAATGTCACCTGGTTCCATGCTATCCACGTT
TCTGGCACCAACGGAACTAAACGATTTGATAATCCCGTCTTGCCATTTAACGATGGCGTATACTTTGCCT
CAACGGAGAAGTCCAACATTATCCGGGGATGGATATTTGGCACCACCCTGGACTCCAAGACACAGTCTCT
CCTCATTGTGAACAACGCCACCAATGTCGTCATCAAAGTCTGTGAATTTCAATTTTGTAACGATCCCTTT
CTCGGGGTTTATTATCATAAGAATAACAAGTCTTGGATGGAGTCAGAGTTCCGCGTTTACAGTTCCGCTA
ACAACTGTACTTTTGAGTACGTTTCCCAACCATTTCTCATGGATCTTGAAGGGAAGCAAGGCAACTTCAA
GAATCTCCGCGAATTTGTGTTTAAGAATATAGACGGCTACTTCAAAATTTATAGCAAGCATACCCCGATA
AATCTGGTTCGGGATCTCCCTCAAGGCTTCTCCGCGTTGGAACCCCTCGTGGACTTGCCGATTGGCATCA
ACATCACCCGGTTCCAAACCCTTCTTGCCCTTCATCGAAGCTACCTCACGCCTGGCGACAGTAGTAGTGG
TTGGACAGCGGGCGCAGCAGCCTACTATGTGGGATATTTGCAACCACGCACCTTTCTTCTCAAATATAAC
GAAAACGGAACAATTACCGATGCCGTAGACTGTGCCCTCGATCCCCTGTCCGAAACTAAATGCACACTCA
AGTCCTTCACAGTTGAGAAAGGCATATACCAAACCAGTAACTTCCGCGTCCAACCCACCGAATCCATTGT
TCGATTCCCTAACATCACCAATTTGTGTCCTTTCGGTGAAGTATTTAATGCCACTCGATTTGCATCAGTT
TATGCCTGGAATCGCAAGCGAATATCAAATTGTGTTGCAGATTATAGTGTCCTGTATAATAGCGCATCAT
TCAGCACTTTTAAGTGTTATGGGGTCAGCCCTACGAAATTGAATGACTTGTGTTTTACCAACGTTTACGC
AGATTCTTTCGTCATACGCGGCGACGAAGTCCGACAGATTGCACCGGGGCAAACCGGAAAGATAGCAGAC
TATAATTATAAGTTGCCGGATGACTTCACCGGCTGCGTTATAGCATGGAACTCCAATAATCTCGATTCAA
AAGTCGGCGGCAACTATAATTATCTTTACCGCCTGTTTCGCAAGTCAAATCTGAAGCCCTTTGAACGTGA
CATCTCCACCGAAATTTATCAAGCTGGCAGCACCCCATGTAATGGAGTGGAAGGGTTTAACTGTTATTTT
CCCCTTCAATCATACGGATTTCAACCAACAAATGGGGTGGGCTATCAACCATATCGGGTGGTAGTCTTGA
GCTTTGAGCTGCTCCACGCACCGGCTACAGTTTGCGGACCGAAGAAAAGCACTAACCTGGTGAAGAATAA
ATGTGTGAACTTCAACTTTAATGGGCTCACCGGAACAGGGGTGCTGACAGAATCAAACAAGAAATTTCTC
CCTTTTCAACAATTTGGTAGAGACATTGCCGATACCACAGATGCCGTCCGCGATCCGCAAACACTGGAAA
TCCTCGATATAACACCCTGTAGCTTCGGCGGGGTCAGCGTGATAACTCCCGGAACGAACACATCCAACCA
AGTGGCTGTCCTGTATCAAGATGTCAACTGTACCGAAGTCCCTGTGGCGATACACGCCGACCAACTGACA
CCCACCTGGAGAGTCTACTCAACAGGTTCCAATGTCTTTCAAACTAGAGCGGGTTGTCTCATTGGCGCTG
AGCATGTCAATAATTCATACGAATGTGATATTCCTATTGGGGCAGGAATCTGTGCGTCTTATCAAACTCA
AACGAACTCACCACGGGGCGCTCGCTCAGTAGCCAGCCAGTCCATAATCGCCTATACCATGAGTCTCGGG
GCTGAGAACTCCGTGGCTTATTCAAACAATTCCATCGCAATCCCAACTAACTTTACCATTAGCGTTACCA
CGGAAATCTTGCCCGTCAGCATGACTAAGACGAGCGTAGACTGTACGATGTATATCTGTGGGGATTCCAC
CGAGTGTAGCAACCTCTTGCTTCAATACGGGTCTTTCTGTACTCAACTCAACCGAGCATTGACCGGAATT
GCGGTCGAACAAGACAAGAATACCCAAGAGGTGTTCGCACAAGTAAAGCAAATATACAAAACGCCGCCAA
TCAAAGATTTTGGCGGGTTTAATTTTAGCCAAATACTGCCAGACCCATCTAAGCCTTCAAAACGCAGCTT
TATCGAGGATCTGCTGTTCAACAAAGTTACGTTGGCTGACGCGGGTTTCATTAAGCAGTATGGGGATTGT
TTGGGAGACATTGCGGCCCGCGACCTTATCTGTGCTCAAAAATTCAATGGGTTGACAGTTCTGCCCCCTC
TGCTCACTGATGAGATGATTGCACAGTATACATCAGCATTGTTGGCAGGAACCATTACATCCGGCTGGAC
TTTTGGCGCGGGTGCGGCCCTTCAAATACCTTTCGCTATGCAAATGGCTTACAGATTCAATGGGATTGGT
GTCACGCAAAATGTATTGTATGAAAATCAGAAGCTGATCGCTAATCAATTTAACAGCGCGATTGGCAAGA
TCCAAGATTCACTGTCAAGCACAGCGTCCGCCCTCGGCAAACTCCAAGATGTTGTGAATCAAAACGCCCA
GGCCCTGAATACCCTCGTGAAGCAACTGAGTTCTAACTTCGGCGCAATCTCCAGCGTCCTCAACGACATA
TTGTCCAGACTTGATAAGGTGGAAGCCGAGGTGCAAATTGATCGGCTCATCACAGGCAGGCTCCAGTCAC
TCCAAACTTATGTGACACAACAGTTGATCCGGGCTGCTGAGATACGAGCAAGCGCCAACCTGGCCGCCAC
TAAAATGTCAGAGTGCGTGCTCGGGCAGTCCAAACGGGTTGACTTTTGTGGCAAGGGCTATCACTTGATG
TCCTTCCCCCAATCCGCCCCACATGGAGTGGTCTTTCTCCACGTCACTTATGTCCCTGCTCAAGAGAAGA
ACTTTACGACAGCTCCAGCAATCTGTCACGATGGCAAAGCGCACTTTCCCAGGGAAGGCGTTTTCGTCAG
TAATGGCACGCATTGGTTTGTGACCCAAAGGAATTTCTATGAACCCCAAATCATAACCACTGACAATACA
TTTGTCTCAGGCAACTGTGATGTGGTCATTGGGATCGTGAACAACACGGTATATGATCCCCTGCAACCCG
AGTTGGATAGCTTCAAAGAGGAATTGGATAAATACTTTAAGAATCATACTTCACCCGATGTTGATCTCGG
GGACATATCAGGAATAAATGCAAGTGTCGTCAACATTCAGAAAGAGATTGATCGCCTTAATGAGGTCGCC
AAGAACTTGAATGAATCTTTGATCGACTTGCAAGAACTGGGCAAATACGAACAATATATTAAATGGCCCT
GGTACATTTGGTTGGGCTTTATCGCCGGACTTATAGCTATCGTTATGGTCACAATTATGTTGTGCTGTAT
GACTAGCTGTTGTTCCTGCTTGAAAGGATGTTGCAGTTGCGGATCTTGTTGTAAATAAAGGATCCTCTAG
AAGTTGTCTCCTCCTGCACTGACTGACTGATACAATCGATTTCTGGATCCGCAGGCCTAATCAACCTCTG
GATTACAAAATTTGTGAAAGATTGACTGGTATTCTTAACTATGTTGCTCCTTTTACGCTATGTGGATACG
CTGCTTTAATGCCTTTGTATCATGCTATTGCTTCCCGTATGGCTTTCATTTTCTCCTCCTTGTATAAATC
CTGGTTGCTGTCTCTTTATGAGGAGTTGTGGCCCGTTGTCAGGCAACGTGGCGTGGTGTGCACTGTGTTT
GCTGACGCAACCCCCACTGGTTGGGGCATTGCCACCACCTGTCAGCTCCTTTCCGGGACTTTCGCTTTCC
CCCTCCCTATTGCCACGGCGGAACTCATCGCCGCCTGCCTTGCCCGCTGCTGGACAGGGGCTCGGCTGTT
GGGCACTGACAATTCCGTGGTGTTGTCGGGGAAGCTGACGTCCTTTCCATGGCTGCTCGCCTGTGTTGCC
ACCTGGATTCTGCGCGGGACGTCCTTCTGCTACGTCCCTTCGGCCCTCAATCCAGCGGACCTTCCTTCCC
GCGGCCTGCTGCCGGCTCTGCGGCCTCTTCCGCGTCTTCGCCTTCGCCCTCAGACGAGTCGGATCTCCCT
TTGGGCCGCCTCCCCGCCTGTCTAGCTTGACTGACTGAGATACAGCGTACCTTCAGCTCACAGACATGAT
AAGATACATTGATGAGTTTGGACAAACCACAACTAGAATGCAGTGAAAAAAATGCTTTATTTGTGAAATT
TGTGATGCTATTGCTTTATTTGTAACCATTATAAGCTGCAATAAACAAGTTAACAACAACAATTGCATTC
ATTTTATGTTTCAGGTTCAGGGGGAGGTGTGGGAGGTTTTTTAAAGCAAGTAAAACCTCTACAAATGTGG
TATTGGCCCATCTCTATCGGTATCGTAGCATAACCCCTTGGGGCCTCTAAACGGGTCTTGAGGGGTTTTT
TGTGCCCCTCGGGCCGGATTGCTATCTACCGGCATTGGCGCAGAAAAAAATGCCTGATGCGACGCTGCGC
GTCTTATACTCCCACATATGCCAGATTCAGCAACGGATACGGCTTCCCCAACTTGCCCACTTCCATACGT
GTCCTCCTTACCAGAAATTTATCCTTAAGGTCGTCAGCTATCCTGCAGGCGATCTCTCGATTTCGATCAA
GACATTCCTTTAATGGTCTTTTCTGGACACCACTAGGGGTCAGAAGTAGTTCATCAAACTTTCTTCCCTC
CCTAATCTCATTGGTTACCTTGGGCTATCGAAACTTAATTAAGCGATCTGCATCTCAATTAGTCAGCAAC
CATAGTCCCGCCCCTAACTCCGCCCATCCCGCCCCTAACTCCGCCCAGTTCCGCCCATTCTCCGCCCCAT
CGCTGACTAATTTTTTTTATTTATGCAGAGGCCGAGGCCGCCTCGGCCTCTGAGCTATTCCAGAAGTAGT
GAGGAGGCTTTTTTGGAGGCCTAGGCTTTTGCAAAGGAGGTAGCCAACATGATTGAACAAGATGGATTGC
ACGCAGGTTCTCCCGCCGCTTGGGTGGAGAGGCTATTCGGCTATGACTGGGCACAACAGACAATCGGCTG
CTCTGATGCCGCCGTGTTCCGGCTGTCAGCGCAGGGGCGCCCGGTTCTTTTTGTCAAGACCGACCTGTCC
GGTGCCCTGAATGAACTCCAGGACGAGGCAGCGCGGCTATCGTGGCTGGCCACGACGGGCGTTCCTTGCG
CAGCTGTGCTCGACGTTGTCACTGAAGCGGGAAGGGACTGGCTGCTATTGGGCGAAGTGCCGGGGCAGGA
TCTCCTGTCATCTCACCTTGCTCCTGCCGAGAAAGTATCCATCATGGCTGATGCAATGCGGCGGCTGCAT
ACGCTTGATCCGGCTACCTGCCCATTCGACCACCAAGCGAAACATCGCATCGAGCGAGCACGTACTCGGA
TGGAAGCCGGTCTTGTCGATCAGGATGATCTGGACGAAGAGCATCAGGGGCTCGCGCCAGCCGAACTGTT
CGCCAGGCTCAAGGCGCGGATGCCCGACGGCGAGGATCTCGTCGTGACCCACGGCGATGCCTGCTTGCCG
AATATCATGGTGGAAAATGGCCGCTTTTCTGGATTCATCGACTGTGGCCGGCTGGGTGTGGCGGACCGCT
ATCAGGACATAGCGTTGGCTACCCGTGATATTGCTGAAGAGCTTGGCGGCGAATGGGCTGACCGCTTCCT
CGTGCTTTACGGTATCGCCGCTCCCGATTCGCAGCGCATCGCCTTCTATCGCCTTCTTGACGAGTTCTTC
TAGTATGTAAGCCCTGTGCCTTCTAGTTGCCAGCCATCTGTTGTTTGCCCCTCCCCCGTGCCTTCCTTGA
CCCTGGAAGGTGCCACTCCCACTGTCCTTTCCTAATAAAATGAGGAAATTGCATCGCATTGTCTGAGTAG
GTGTCATTCTATTCTGGGGGGTGGGGTGGGGCAGGACAGCAAGGGGGAGGATTGGGAAGACAATAGCAGG
CATGCTGGGGATGCGGTGGGCTCTATGGTTAATTAACCAGTCAAGTCAGCTACTTGGCGAGATCGACTTG
TCTGGGTTTCGACTACGCTCAGAATTGCGTCAGTCAAGTTCGATCTGGTCCTTGCTATTGCACCCGTTCT
CCGATTACGAGTTTCATTTAAATCATGTGAGCAAAAGGCCAGCAAAAGGCCAGGAACCGTAAAAAGGCCG
CGTTGCTGGCGTTTTTCCATAGGCTCCGCCCCCCTGACGAGCATCACAAAAATCGACGCTCAAGTCAGAG
GTGGCGAAACCCGACAGGACTATAAAGATACCAGGCGTTTCCCCCTGGAAGCTCCCTCGTGCGCTCTCCT
GTTCCGACCCTGCCGCTTACCGGATACCTGTCCGCCTTTCTCCCTTCGGGAAGCGTGGCGCTTTCTCATA
GCTCACGCTGTAGGTATCTCAGTTCGGTGTAGGTCGTTCGCTCCAAGCTGGGCTGTGTGCACGAACCCCC
CGTTCAGCCCGACCGCTGCGCCTTATCCGGTAACTATCGTCTTGAGTCCAACCCGGTAAGACACGACTTA
TCGCCACTGGCAGCAGCCACTGGTAACAGGATTAGCAGAGCGAGGTATGTAGGCGGTGCTACAGAGTTCT
TGAAGTGGTGGCCTAACTACGGCTACACTAGAAGAACAGTATTTGGTATCTGCGCTCTGCTGAAGCCAGT
TACCTTCGGAAAAAGAGTTGGTAGCTCTTGATCCGGCAAACAAACCACCGCTGGTAGCGGTGGTTTTTTT
GTTTGCAAGCAGCAGATTACGCGCAGAAAAAAAGGATCTCAAGAAGATCCTTTGATCTTTTCTACGGGGT
CTGACGCTCAGTGGAACGAAAACTCACGTTAAGGGATTTTGGTCATGAGATTATCAAAAAGGATCTTCAC
CTAGATCCTTTTAAATTAAAAATGAAGTTTTAAATCAATCTAAAGTATATATGAGTAAACTTGGTCTGAC
AGTTACCAATGCTTAATCAGTGAGGCACCTATCTCAGCGATCTGTCTATTTCGTTCATCCATAGTTGCAT
TTAAATTTCCGAACTCTCCAAGGCCCTCGTCGGAAAATCTTCAAACCTTTCGTCCGATCCATCTTGCAGG
CTACCTCTCGAACGAACTATCGCAAGTCTCTTGGCCGGCCTTGCGCCTTGGCTATTGCTTGGCAGCGCCT
ATCGCCAGGTATTACTCCAATCCCGAATATCCGAGATCGGGATCACCCGAGAGAAGTTCAACCTACATCC
TCAATCCCGATCTATCCGAGATCCGAGGAATATCGAAATCGGGGCGCGCCTGGTGTACCGAGAACGATCC
TCTCAGTGCGAGTCTCGACGATCCATATCGTTGCTTGGCAGTCAGCCAGTCGGAATCCAGCTTGGGACCC
AGGAAGTCCAATCGTCAGATATTGTACTCAAGCCTGGTCACGGCAGCGTACCGATCTGTTTAAACCTAGA
TATTGATAGTCTGATCGGTCAACGTATAATCGAGTCCTAGCTTTTGCAAACATCTATCAAGAGACAGGAT
CAGCAGGAGGCTTTCGCATGAGTATTCAACATTTCCGTGTCGCCCTTATTCCCTTTTTTGCGGCATTTTG
CCTTCCTGTTTTTGCTCACCCAGAAACGCTGGTGAAAGTAAAAGATGCTGAAGATCAGTTGGGTGCGCGA
GTGGGTTACATCGAACTGGATCTCAACAGCGGTAAGATCCTTGAGAGTTTTCGCCCCGAAGAACGCTTTC
CAATGATGAGCACTTTTAAAGTTCTGCTATGTGGCGCGGTATTATCCCGTATTGACGCCGGGCAAGAGCA
ACTCGGTCGCCGCATACACTATTCTCAGAATGACTTGGTTGAGTATTCACCAGTCACAGAAAAGCATCTT
ACGGATGGCATGACAGTAAGAGAATTATGCAGTGCTGCCATAACCATGAGTGATAACACTGCGGCCAACT
TACTTCTGACAACGATTGGAGGACCGAAGGAGCTAACCGCTTTTTTGCACAACATGGGGGATCATGTAAC
TCGCCTTGATCGTTGGGAACCGGAGCTGAATGAAGCCATACCAAACGACGAGCGTGACACCACGATGCCT
GTAGCAATGGCAACAACCTTGCGTAAACTATTAACTGGCGAACTACTTACTCTAGCTTCCCGGCAACAGT
TGATAGACTGGATGGAGGCGGATAAAGTTGCAGGACCACTTCTGCGCTCGGCCCTTCCGGCTGGCTGGTT
TATTGCTGATAAATCTGGAGCCGGTGAGCGTGGGTCTCGCGGTATCATTGCAGCACTGGGGCCAGATGGT
AAGCCCTCCCGTATCGTAGTTATCTACACGACGGGGAGTCAGGCAACTATGGATGAACGAAATAGACAGA
TCGCTGAGATAGGTGCCTCACTGATTAAGCATTGGTAACCGATTCTAGGTGCATTGGCGCAGAAAAAAAT
GCCTGATGCGACGCTGCGCGTCTTATACTCCCACATATGCCAGATTCAGCAACGGATACGGCTTCCCCAA
CTTGCCCACTTCCATACGTGTCCTCCTTACCAGAAATTTATCCTTAAGATCCCGAATCGTTTAAACTCGA
CTCTGGCTCTATCGAATCTCCGTCGTTTCGAGCTTACGCGAACAGCCGTGGCGCTCATTTGCTCGTCGGG
CATCGAATCTCGTCAGCTATCGTCAGCTTACCTTTTTGGCAGCGATCGCGGCTCCCGACATCTTGGACCA
TTAGCTCCACAGGTATCTTCTTCCCTCTAGTGGTCATAACAGCAGCTTCAGCTACCTCTCAATTCAAAAA
ACCCCTCAAGACCCGTTTAGAGGCCCCAAGGGGTTATGCTATCAATCGTTGCGTTACACACACAAAAAAC
CAACACACATCCATCTTCGATGGATAGCGATTTTATTATCTAACTGCTGATCGAGTGTAGCCAGATCTAG
TAATCAATTACGGGGTCATTAGTTCATAGCCCATATATGGAGTTCCGCGTTACATAACTTACGGTAAATG
GCCCGCCTGGCTGACCGCCCAACGACCCCCGCCCATTGACGTCAATAATGACGTATGTTCCCATAGTAAC
GCCAATAGGGACTTTCCATTGACGTCAATGGGTGGAGTATTTACGGTAAACTGCCCACTTGGCAGTACAT
CAAGTGTATCATATGCCAAGTACGCCCCCTATTGACGTCAATGACGGTAAATGGCCCGCCTGGCATTATG
CCCAGTACATGACCTTATGGGACTTTCCTACTTGGCAGTACATCTACGTATTAGTCATCGCTATTACCAT
GCTGATGCGGTTTTGGCAGTACATCAATGGGCGTGGATAGCGGTTTGACTCACGGGGATTTCCAAGTCTC
CACCCCATTGACGTCAATGGGAGTTTGTTTTGGCACCAAAATCAACGGGACTTTCCAAAATGTCGTAACA
ACTCCGCCCCATTGACGCAAATGGGCGGTAGGCGTGTACGGTGGGAGGTCTATATAAGCAGAGCTGGTTT
AGTGAACCGTCAGATCGCCTGGAGACGCCATCCACGCTGTTTTGACCTCCATAGAAGACACCGGGACCGA
TCCAGCCTCCCCTCGAAGCTTACATGTGGTACCGAGCTCGGATCCTGAGAACTTCAGGGTGAGTCTATGG
GACCCTTGATGTTTTCTTTCCCCTTCTTTTCTATGGTTAAGTTCATGTCATAGGAAGGGGAGAAGTAACA
GGGTACACATATTGACCAAATCAGGGTAATTTTGCATTTGTAATTTTAAAAAATGCTTTCTTCTTTTAAT
ATACTTTTTTGTTTATCTTATTTCTAATACTTTCCCTAATCTCTTTCTTTCAGGGCAATAATGATACAAT
GTATCATGCCTCTTTGCACCATTCTAAAGAATAACAGTGATAATTTCTGGGTTAAGGCAATAGCAATATT
TCTGCATATAAATATTTCTGCATATAAATTGTAACTGATGTAAGAGGTTTCATATTGCTAATAGCAGCTA
CAATCCAGCTACCATTCTGCTTTTATTTTATGGTTGGGATAAGGCTGGATTATTCTGAGTCCAAGCTAGG
CCCTTTTGCTAATCATGTTCATACCTCTTATCTTCCTCCCACAGCTCCTGGGCAACGTGCTGGTCTGTGT
GCTGGCCCATCACTTTGGCAAAGGCGGCCGCC
Features (pLannotate 1.2.2; 21 found; start..end, strand, type, name):
      1..3765    +  CDS            S: SPIKE_SARS2 - Experimental evidence at protein level: Swiss-Prot protein existence level 1. [Spike glycoprotein]: May down-regulate host tetherin (BST2) by lysosomal degradation, thereby counteracting its antiviral activity. From Severe acute respiratory syndrome coronavirus 2 (2019-nCoV) (SARS-CoV-2).
   3839..4427    +  misc_feature   WPRE: woodchuck hepatitis virus posttranscriptional regulatory element
   4480..4601    -  polyA_signal   SV40 poly(A) signal: SV40 polyadenylation signal
   4624..4693    -  CDS            large T antigen (fragment): large T antigen from SV40 (simian virus 40)
   4716..4762    +  terminator     T7 terminator: transcription terminator for bacteriophage T7 RNA polymerase
   4792..4928    +  terminator     rrnG terminator: transcription terminator from the E. coli ribosomal RNA rrnG operon (Albrechtsen et al., 1991)
   4973..5044    +  misc_feature   3' β-globin insulator: insulator downstream of the human β-globin locus (Farrell et al., 2002)
   5089..5285    +  promoter       SV40 promoter: SV40 early promoter
   5299..6090    +  CDS            neo: KKA2_KLEPN - Also known as kan, nptII. Experimental evidence at protein level: Swiss-Prot protein existence level 1. Resistance to kanamycin, neomycin, paromomycin, ribostamycin, butirosin and gentamicin B. From Klebsiella pneumoniae.
   6104..6328    +  polyA_signal   bGH poly(A) signal: bovine growth hormone polyadenylation signal
   6524..7112    -  rep_origin     ori: high-copy-number ColE1/pMB1/pBR322/pUC origin of replication
   7284..7348    -  CDS            bla(M) (fragment): β-lactamase lacking the signal sequence; bla(M); allows cytosolic expression of β-lactamase
   7858..8718    +  CDS            AmpR: β-lactamase; bla; confers resistance to ampicillin, carbenicillin, and related antibiotics
   8731..8867    +  terminator     rrnG terminator: transcription terminator from the E. coli ribosomal RNA rrnG operon (Albrechtsen et al., 1991)
   9019..9090    +  misc_feature   5' β-globin insulator: insulator upstream of the human β-globin locus (Farrell et al., 2002)
   9095..9141    -  terminator     T7 terminator: transcription terminator for bacteriophage T7 RNA polymerase
   9159..9207    -  polyA_signal   poly(A) signal: synthetic polyadenylation signal
   9288..9591    +  enhancer       CMV enhancer: human cytomegalovirus immediate early enhancer
   9664..9681    -  promoter       CMV promoter (fragment): human cytomegalovirus (CMV) immediate early promoter
   9744..9795    +  promoter       CMVd2 promoter: truncated human cytomegalovirus (CMV) immediate early promoter that yields moderately reduced expression relative to the full-length promoter
   9929..10404   +  intron         β-globin intron: internally truncated intron from human β-globin
