[The description below was written by a language model from this plasmid's Addgene catalogue record and pLannotate feature annotations shown in this document.]
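Description:
pTwist-SARS-CoV-2 Spike-deltaC18 R683G (GGC) is a mammalian expression plasmid built on the Twist pTwist-CMV-BetaGlobin-WPRE-Neo backbone and made to supply SARS-CoV-2 spike glycoprotein for pseudovirus production. The roughly 10.5 kb plasmid is propagated in E. coli at high copy from a ColE1/pUC-type origin under ampicillin selection (AmpR β-lactamase). It also carries a separate mammalian selection cassette in which the SV40 early promoter drives neo (aminoglycoside phosphotransferase), terminated by a bGH polyadenylation signal.

The payload is a 3,765 nt spike open reading frame carrying the R683G substitution. The "GGC" in the name presumably denotes the glycine codon used. The "deltaC18" in the name indicates removal of the last 18 residues of the cytoplasmic tail, a truncation commonly used to improve spike incorporation into pseudotyped particles, and the annotated ORF length is consistent with it. The catalogue lists the promoter as CAG, but the feature table and the backbone name instead point to a CMV enhancer with CMV promoter elements followed by a truncated human β-globin intron, which lies directly upstream of the spike start on the circular map. Splicing of this intron generally boosts expression. Downstream, a WPRE enhances transcript stability and export ahead of an SV40 poly(A) signal region. Short β-globin insulator elements, together with T7 and rrnG terminators and a synthetic poly(A) signal, flank the expression unit to shield it from read-through transcription.

The plasmid has no viral packaging elements of its own, so it serves as the envelope-expressing component, cotransfected with other pseudovirus components. The associated work concerns escape of SARS-CoV-2 variants from mRNA vaccine-induced humoral immunity.
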