Addgene plasmid #212386: pTwist-SARS-CoV-2 Spike-deltaC18 R683G (GGC)
Purpose: Encodes SARS-CoV-2 spike R683G for pseudovirus production
Depositing lab: Alejandro Balazs. Depositing organization: Massachusetts General Hospital. Publication: Ongoing evolution of SARS-CoV-2 drives escape from mRNA vaccine-induced humoral immunity. Roederer AL, Cao Y, Denis KS, Sheehan ML, Li CJ, Lam EC, Gregory DJ, Poznansky MC, Iafrate AJ, Canaday DH, Gravenstein S, Garcia-Beltran WF, Balazs AB. medRxiv [Preprint]. 2024 Mar 7:2024.03.05.24303815. doi: 10.1101/2024.03.05.24303815. PubMed 38496628.
Backbone
  Vector backbone: pTwist-CMV-BetaGlobin-WPRE-Neo
  Backbone manufacturer: Twist
  Vector type: Mammalian Expression
Growth in bacteria
  Bacterial resistance: Ampicillin, 100 μg/mL
  Growth temperature: 37°C
  Growth strain: DH5alpha
  Copy number: High Copy
Gene/Insert
  Gene/Insert name: SARS-CoV-2 Spike R683G
  Species: Severe acute respiratory syndrome coronavirus 2
  Mutation: R683G
  Entrez Gene: S (a.k.a. GU280_gp02, spike glycoprotein)
  Promoter: CAG
  Cloning method: Ligation Independent Cloning
Terms and licenses: Academic/Nonprofit Terms; Industry Terms: Not Available to Industry
Depositor comments: Please visit https://www.medrxiv.org/content/10.1101/2024.03.05.24303815v1 for medRxiv preprint.
How to cite: pTwist-SARS-CoV-2 Spike-deltaC18 R683G (GGC) was a gift from Alejandro Balazs (Addgene plasmid # 212386 ; http://n2t.net/addgene:212386 ; RRID:Addgene_212386)
